Addgene plasmid #211010: pHTC-HaloTag_SUZ12:1-739
Purpose: Mammalian expression of full-length human SUZ12. C-terminal HaloTag.
Depositing lab: Cheryl Arrowsmith. Publication: A Target Class Ligandability Evaluation of WD40 Repeat-Containing Proteins. Ackloo S, Li F, Szewczyk M, Seitova A, Loppnau P, Zeng H, Xu J, Ahmad S, Arnautova YA, Baghaie AJ, Beldar S, Bolotokova A, Centrella PA, Chau I, Clark MA, Cuozzo JW, Dehghani-Tafti S, Disch JS, Dong A, Dumas A, Feng JA, Ghiabi P, Gibson E, Gilmer J, Goldman B, Green SR, Guie MA, Guilinger JP, Harms N, Herasymenko O, Houliston S, Hutchinson A, Kearnes S, Keefe AD, Kimani SW, Kramer T, Kutera M, Kwak HA, Lento C, Li Y, Liu J, Loup J, Machado RAC, Mulhern CJ, Perveen S, Righetto GL, Riley P, Shrestha S, Sigel EA, Silva M, Sintchak MD, Slakman BL, Taylor RD, Thompson J, Torng W, Underkoffler C, von Rechenberg M, Walsh RT, Watson I, Wilson DJ, Wolf E, Yadav M, Yazdi AK, Zhang J, Zhang Y, Santhakumar V, Edwards AM, Barsyte-Lovejoy D, Schapira M, Brown PJ, Halabelian L, Arrowsmith CH. J Med Chem. 2025 Jan 23;68(2):1092-1112. doi: 10.1021/acs.jmedchem.4c02010. Epub 2024 Nov 4. PubMed 39495097.
Backbone
  Vector backbone: pHTC-HaloTag
  Backbone manufacturer: Promega
  Vector type: Mammalian Expression
  Selectable markers: Neomycin (select with G418)
Growth in bacteria
  Bacterial resistance: Ampicillin, 100 μg/mL
  Growth temperature: 37°C
  Growth strain: DH5alpha
  Copy number: High Copy
Gene/Insert
  Gene/Insert name: SUZ12:M1-L739
  Species: H. sapiens (human)
  Insert size (bp): 2217
  Mutation: wild type
  Entrez Gene: SUZ12 (a.k.a. CHET9, IMMAS, JJAZ1)
  Promoter: CMV
  Tag / fusion protein: HaloTag (C terminal on insert)
  Cloning method: Ligation Independent Cloning
  Sequencing primers: 5′ CTTACTGACATCCACTTTGC; 3′ CAACATCGACGTAGTGCATG
Resource information
  A portion of this plasmid was derived from a plasmid made by: Mammalian Gene Collection (BC015704.1)
Terms and licenses: Academic/Nonprofit Terms; Industry Terms: Not Available to Industry
Depositor comments: 5' Cloning Site: EcoR1 (not destroyed), 3' Cloning Site: EcoRV (not destroyed). C terminal tag: risrfgpnscrralepttedlyfqsdndgseigtgfpfdphyvevlgermhyvdvgprdgtpvlflhgnptssyvwrniiphvapthrciapdligmgksdkpdlgyffddhvrfmdafiealgleevvlvihdwgsalgfhwakrnpervkgiafmefirpiptwdewpefaretfqafrttdvgrkliidqnvfiegtlpmgvvrpltevemdhyrepflnpvdreplwrfpnelpiagepanivalveeymdwlhqspvpkllfwgtpgvlippaeaarlakslpnckavdigpglnllqednpdligseiarwlstleisg.
How to cite: pHTC-HaloTag_SUZ12:1-739 was a gift from Cheryl Arrowsmith (Addgene plasmid # 211010 ; http://n2t.net/addgene:211010 ; RRID:Addgene_211010)
