[The description below was written by a language model from this plasmid's Addgene catalogue record and pLannotate feature annotations shown in this document.]
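Description:
pHTC-HaloTag_SUZ12:1-739 is a mammalian expression plasmid of about 8.4 kb built on Promega's pHTC-HaloTag backbone, designed to produce full-length wild-type human SUZ12 (residues M1–L739, a 2,217 bp insert derived from a Mammalian Gene Collection cDNA clone) fused at its C terminus to HaloTag. It is propagated in E. coli as a high-copy plasmid through a ColE1/pUC-type origin with ampicillin selection (AmpR under its own bla promoter). A ColE1 cer site helps keep the plasmid monomeric. For selection in mammalian cells, an SV40 enhancer/early promoter drives a neomycin phosphotransferase gene followed by a synthetic poly(A) signal, allowing G418 selection of stable transfectants.

The expression cassette uses the human CMV immediate-early enhancer and promoter followed by a chimeric β-globin/immunoglobulin intron, which generally improves transcript processing and expression. A T7 promoter sits just upstream of the coding region and could support in vitro transcription. The SUZ12 open reading frame was inserted by ligation-independent cloning between retained EcoRI and EcoRV sites. It reads through a linker containing a TEV protease recognition site into HaloTag, a modified bacterial dehalogenase that bonds covalently to chloroalkane ligands, and an SV40 poly(A) signal lies downstream. Several short annotated fragments (CLIP-tag, SET1, large T antigen, tnpA, M13 ori, bom) are probably backbone remnants or spurious matches rather than functional parts.

SUZ12 is a Polycomb group protein and a core component of the PRC2 histone methyltransferase complex. The HaloTag fusion allows fluorescent labelling, capture or cell-based proximity and target-engagement assays, with the TEV site allowing tag removal. The associated publication concerns ligandability of WD40 repeat proteins, but the record does not state the specific assay this plasmid was used for.
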