Features (pLannotate 1.2.2; 22 found; start..end, strand, type, name):
    140..517     +  enhancer       CMV enhancer: human cytomegalovirus immediate early enhancer
    519..718     +  promoter       CMV promoter: human cytomegalovirus (CMV) immediate early promoter
    857..989     +  intron         chimeric intron: chimera between introns from human β-globin and immunoglobulin heavy chain genes
   1033..1051    +  promoter       T7 promoter: promoter for bacteriophage T7 RNA polymerase
   1167..1184    -  CDS            CLIP-tag™ (fragment): human O6-alkylguanine-DNA-alkyltransferase variant that forms covalent bonds with benzylcytosine derivatives fast-reacting variant, optimized for mammalian expression
   1280..3301    +  CDS            SUZ12 (fragment): SUZ12_HUMAN - Also known as CHET9, JJAZ1, KIAA0160. Experimental evidence at protein level: Swiss-Prot protein existence level 1. Polycomb group (PcG) protein. Component of the PRC2 complex, which methylates 'Lys-9' (H3K9me) and 'Lys-27' (H3K27me) of histone H3, leading to transcriptional repression of the affected target gene (PubMed:15225548, PubMed:15231737, PubMed:15385962, PubMed:16618801, PubMed:17344414, PubMed:18285464, PubMed:28229514, PubMed:29499137, PubMed:31959557). The PRC2 complex may also serve as a recruiting platform for DNA methyltransferases, thereby linking two epigenetic
   3356..3376    +  CDS            TEV site: tobacco etch virus (TEV) protease recognition and cleavage site
   3392..4275    +  CDS            HaloTag® (fragment): modified bacterial dehalogenase that forms covalent bonds with chloroalkane derivatives
   4305..4354    +  CDS            SET1 (fragment): solubility-enhancement tag derived from T7 phage gene 10B
   4362..4381    +  terminator     T7 terminator (fragment): transcription terminator for bacteriophage T7 RNA polymerase
   4403..4524    -  polyA_signal   SV40 poly(A) signal: SV40 polyadenylation signal
   4547..4615    -  CDS            large T antigen (fragment): large T antigen from SV40 (simian virus 40)
   4620..4652    +  rep_origin     M13 ori (fragment): M13 bacteriophage origin of replication; arrow indicates direction of (+) strand synthesis
   4653..4704    -  misc_feature   bom (fragment): basis of mobility region from pBR322
   4769..5126    +  promoter       SV40 promoter: SV40 enhancer and early promoter
   5177..5968    +  CDS            neo: KKA2_KLEPN - Also known as kan, nptII. Experimental evidence at protein level: Swiss-Prot protein existence level 1. Resistance to kanamycin, neomycin, paromomycin, ribostamycin, butirosin and gentamicin B. From Klebsiella pneumoniae.
   6035..6083    +  polyA_signal   poly(A) signal: synthetic polyadenylation signal
   6104..6196    -  CDS            tnpA (fragment): TN5P_ECOLX - Also known as tnp. Experimental evidence at protein level: Swiss-Prot protein existence level 1. Mediates transposition of transposon Tn5 by a 'cut and paste' mechanism. First, the monomeric transposase binds the 19 bp inverted DNA repeats flanking the transposon. Then, dimerization of the DNA- bound transposase creates a synaptic DNA complex. After nicking of the first DNA strand, excision of the transposon proceeds through a series of intermediates. The transposase then mediates the insertion of the transposon at a new site by strand transfer. The activity of the wild- type tran
   6239..6343    +  promoter       AmpR promoter: bla
   6344..7204    +  CDS            AmpR: β-lactamase; bla; confers resistance to ampicillin, carbenicillin, and related antibiotics
   7362..7950    -  rep_origin     ori: high-copy-number ColE1/pMB1/pBR322/pUC origin of replication
   8066..8349    +  misc_feature   cer region: ColE1-derived recombination site that helps to maintain plasmids as monomers
>Addgene plasmid #211010 | pHTC-HaloTag_SUZ12:1-739 | addgene full sequence | sequence record 423348 | Addgene NGS Result
TCAATATTGGCCATTAGCCATATTATTCATTGGTTATATAGCATAAATCAATATTGGCTATTGGCCATTG
CATACGTTGTATCTATATCATAATATGTACATTTATATTGGCTCATGTCCAATATGACCGCCATGTTGGC
ATTGATTATTGACTAGTTATTAATAGTAATCAATTACGGGGTCATTAGTTCATAGCCCATATATGGAGTT
CCGCGTTACATAACTTACGGTAAATGGCCCGCCTGGCTGACCGCCCAACGACCCCCGCCCATTGACGTCA
ATAATGACGTATGTTCCCATAGTAACGCCAATAGGGACTTTCCATTGACGTCAATGGGTGGAGTATTTAC
GGTAAACTGCCCACTTGGCAGTACATCAAGTGTATCATATGCCAAGTCCGCCCCCTATTGACGTCAATGA
CGGTAAATGGCCCGCCTGGCATTATGCCCAGTACATGACCTTACGGGACTTTCCTACTTGGCAGTACATC
TACGTATTAGTCATCGCTATTACCATGGTGATGCGGTTTTGGCAGTACACCAATGGGCGTGGATAGCGGT
TTGACTCACGGGGATTTCCAAGTCTCCACCCCATTGACGTCAATGGGAGTTTGTTTTGGCACCAAAATCA
ACGGGACTTTCCAAAATGTCGTAATAACCCCGCCCCGTTGACGCAAATGGGCGGTAGGCGTGTACGGTGG
GAGGTCTATATAAGCAGAGCTGGTTTAGTGAACCGTCAGATCACTAGAAGCTTTATTGCGGTAGTTTATC
ACAGTTAAATTGCTAACGCAGTCAGTGCTTCTGACACAACAGTCTCGAACTTAAGCTGCAGAAGTTGGTC
GTGAGGCACTGGGCAGGTAAGTATCAAGGTTACAAGACAGGTTTAAGGAGACCAATAGAAACTGGGCTTG
TCGAGACAGAGAAGACTCTTGCGTTTCTGATAGGCACCTATTGGTCTTACTGACATCCACTTTGCCTTTC
TCTCCACAGGTGTCCACTCCCAGTTCAATTACAGCTCTTAAGGCTAGAGTATTAATACGACTCACTATAG
GGCTAGCAAAGCGATCGCTTCCGAATTCGCCACCATGGCGCCTCAGAAGCACGGCGGTGGGGGAGGGGGC
GGCTCGGGGCCCAGCGCGGGGTCCGGGGGAGGCGGCTTCGGGGGTTCGGCGGCGGTGGCGGCGGCGACGG
CTTCGGGCGGCAAATCCGGCGGCGGGAGCTGTGGAGGGGGTGGCAGTTACTCGGCCTCCTCCTCCTCCTC
CGCGGCGGCAGCGGCGGGGGCTGCGGTGTTACCGGTGAAGAAGCCGAAAATGGAGCACGTCCAGGCTGAC
CACGAGCTTTTCCTCCAGGCCTTTGAGAAGCCAACACAGATCTATAGATTTCTTCGAACTCGGAATCTCA
TAGCACCAATATTTTTGCACAGAACTCTTACTTACATGTCTCATCGAAACTCCAGAACAAACATCAAAAG
GAAAACATTTAAAGTTGATGATATGTTATCAAAAGTAGAGAAAATGAAAGGAGAGCAAGAATCTCATAGC
TTGTCAGCTCATTTGCAGCTTACGTTTACTGGTTTCTTCCACAAAAATGATAAGCCATCACCAAACTCAG
AAAATGAACAAAATTCTGTTACCCTGGAAGTCCTGCTTGTGAAAGTTTGCCACAAAAAAAGAAAGGATGT
AAGTTGTCCAATAAGGCAAGTTCCCACAGGTAAAAAGCAGGTGCCTTTGAATCCTGACCTCAATCAAACA
AAACCCGGAAATTTCCCGTCCCTTGCAGTTTCCAGTAATGAATTTGAACCTAGTAACAGCCATATGGTGA
AGTCTTACTCGTTGCTATTTAGAGTGACTCGTCCAGGAAGAAGAGAGTTTAATGGAATGATTAATGGAGA
AACCAATGAAAATATTGATGTCAATGAAGAGCTTCCAGCCAGAAGAAAACGAAATCGTGAGGATGGGGAA
AAGACATTTGTTGCACAAATGACAGTATTTGATAAAAACAGGCGCTTACAGCTTTTAGATGGGGAATATG
AAGTAGCCATGCAGGAAATGGAAGAATGTCCAATAAGCAAGAAAAGAGCAACATGGGAGACTATTCTTGA
TGGGAAGAGGCTGCCTCCATTCGAAACATTTTCTCAGGGACCTACGTTGCAGTTCACTCTTCGTTGGACA
GGAGAGACCAATGATAAATCTACGGCTCCTATTGCCAAACCTCTTGCCACTAGAAATTCAGAGAGTCTCC
ATCAGGAAAACAAGCCTGGTTCAGTTAAACCTACTCAAACTATTGCTGTTAAAGAATCATTGACTACAGA
TCTACAAACAAGAAAAGAAAAGGATACTCCAAATGAAAACCGACAAAAATTAAGAATATTTTATCAGTTT
CTCTATAACAACAATACAAGGCAACAAACTGAAGCAAGAGATGACCTGCATTGCCCTTGGTGTACTCTGA
ACTGCCGCAAACTTTATAGTTTACTCAAGCATCTTAAACTCTGCCATAGCAGATTTATCTTCAACTATGT
TTATCATCCAAAAGGTGCTAGGATAGATGTTTCTATCAATGAGTGTTATGATGGCTCCTATGCAGGAAAT
CCTCAGGATATTCATCGCCAACCTGGATTTGCTTTTAGTCGCAACGGACCAGTTAAGAGAACACCTATCA
CACATATTCTTGTGTGCAGGCCAAAACGAACAAAAGCAAGCATGTCTGAATTTCTTGAATCTGAAGATGG
GGAAGTAGAACAGCAAAGAACATATAGTAGTGGCCACAATCGTCTGTATTTCCATAGTGATACCTGCTTA
CCTCTCCGTCCACAAGAAATGGAAGTAGATAGTGAAGATGAAAAGGATCCTGAATGGCTAAGAGAAAAAA
CCATTACACAAATTGAAGAGTTTTCTGATGTTAATGAAGGAGAGAAAGAAGTGATGAAACTCTGGAATCT
CCATGTCATGAAGCATGGGTTTATTGCTGACAATCAAATGAATCATGCCTGTATGCTGTTTGTAGAAAAT
TATGGACAGAAAATAATTAAGAAGAATTTATGTCGAAACTTCATGCTTCATCTAGTCAGCATGCATGACT
TTAATCTTATTAGCATAATGTCAATAGATAAAGCTGTTACCAAGCTCCGTGAAATGCAGCAAAAATTAGA
AAAGGGGGAATCTGCTTCCCCTGCAAACGAAGAAATAACTGAAGAACAAAATGGGACAGCAAATGGATTT
AGTGAAATTAACTCAAAAGAGAAAGCTTTGGAAACAGATAGTGTCTCAGGGGTTTCAAAACAGAGCAAAA
AACAAAAACTCCGGATATCTAGATTTGGGCCCAATTCCTGCAGGCGAGCTCTCGAGCCAACCACTGAGGA
TCTGTACTTTCAGAGCGATAACGATGGATCCGAAATCGGTACTGGCTTTCCATTCGACCCCCATTATGTG
GAAGTCCTGGGCGAGCGCATGCACTACGTCGATGTTGGTCCGCGCGATGGCACCCCTGTGCTGTTCCTGC
ACGGTAACCCGACCTCCTCCTACGTGTGGCGCAACATCATCCCGCATGTTGCACCGACCCATCGCTGCAT
TGCTCCAGACCTGATCGGTATGGGCAAATCCGACAAACCAGACCTGGGTTATTTCTTCGACGACCACGTC
CGCTTCATGGATGCCTTCATCGAAGCCCTGGGTCTGGAAGAGGTCGTCCTGGTCATTCACGACTGGGGCT
CCGCTCTGGGTTTCCACTGGGCCAAGCGCAATCCAGAGCGCGTCAAAGGTATTGCATTTATGGAGTTCAT
CCGCCCTATCCCGACCTGGGACGAATGGCCAGAATTTGCCCGCGAGACCTTCCAGGCCTTCCGCACCACC
GACGTCGGCCGCAAGCTGATCATCGATCAGAACGTTTTTATCGAGGGTACGCTGCCGATGGGTGTCGTCC
GCCCGCTGACTGAAGTCGAGATGGACCATTACCGCGAGCCGTTCCTGAATCCTGTTGACCGCGAGCCACT
GTGGCGCTTCCCAAACGAGCTGCCAATCGCCGGTGAGCCAGCGAACATCGTCGCGCTGGTCGAAGAATAC
ATGGACTGGCTGCACCAGTCCCCTGTCCCGAAGCTGCTGTTCTGGGGCACCCCAGGCGTTCTGATCCCAC
CGGCCGAAGCCGCTCGCCTGGCCAAAAGCCTGCCTAACTGCAAGGCTGTGGACATCGGCCCGGGTCTGAA
TCTGCTGCAAGAAGACAACCCGGACCTGATCGGCAGCGAGATCGCGCGCTGGCTGTCTACTCTGGAGATT
TCCGGTTAATAGAATTGGCATGCAAGCTGATCCGGCTGCTAACAAAGCCCGAAAGGAAGCTGAGTTGGCT
GCTGCCACCGCTGAGCAATAACTAGCATAACCCCTTGGGGCGGCCGCTTCGAGCAGACATGATAAGATAC
ATTGATGAGTTTGGACAAACCACAACTAGAATGCAGTGAAAAAAATGCTTTATTTGTGAAATTTGTGATG
CTATTGCTTTATTTGTAACCATTATAAGCTGCAATAAACAAGTTAACAACAACAATTGCATTCATTTTAT
GTTTCAGGTTCAGGGGGAGATGTGGGAGGTTTTTTTAAGCAAGTAAAACCTCTACAAATGTGGTAAAATC
GAATTTTAACAAAATATTAACGCTTACAATTTCCTGATGCGGTATTTTCTCCTTACGCATCTGTGCGGTA
TTTCACACCGCATACGCGGATCTGCGCAGCACCATGGCCTGAAATAACCTCTGAAAGAGGAACTTGGTTA
GGTACCTTCTGAGGCGGAAAGAACCAGCTGTGGAATGTGTGTCAGTTAGGGTGTGGAAAGTCCCCAGGCT
CCCCAGCAGGCAGAAGTATGCAAAGCATGCATCTCAATTAGTCAGCAACCAGGTGTGGAAAGTCCCCAGG
CTCCCCAGCAGGCAGAAGTATGCAAAGCATGCATCTCAATTAGTCAGCAACCATAGTCCCGCCCCTAACT
CCGCCCATCCCGCCCCTAACTCCGCCCAGTTCCGCCCATTCTCCGCCCCATGGCTGACTAATTTTTTTTA
TTTATGCAGAGGCCGAGGCCGCCTCGGCCTCTGAGCTATTCCAGAAGTAGTGAGGAGGCTTTTTTGGAGG
CCTAGGCTTTTGCAAAAAGCTTGATTCTTCTGACACAACAGTCTCGAACTTAAGGCTAGAGCCACCATGA
TTGAACAAGATGGATTGCACGCAGGTTCTCCGGCCGCTTGGGTGGAGAGGCTATTCGGCTATGACTGGGC
ACAACAGACAATCGGCTGCTCTGATGCCGCCGTGTTCCGGCTGTCAGCGCAGGGGCGCCCGGTTCTTTTT
GTCAAGACCGACCTGTCCGGTGCCCTGAATGAACTGCAGGACGAGGCAGCGCGGCTATCGTGGCTGGCCA
CGACGGGCGTTCCTTGCGCAGCTGTGCTCGACGTTGTCACTGAAGCGGGAAGGGACTGGCTGCTATTGGG
CGAAGTGCCGGGGCAGGATCTCCTGTCATCTCACCTTGCTCCTGCCGAGAAAGTATCCATCATGGCTGAT
GCAATGCGGCGGCTGCATACGCTTGATCCGGCTACCTGCCCATTCGACCACCAAGCGAAACATCGCATCG
AGCGAGCACGTACTCGGATGGAAGCCGGTCTTGTCGATCAGGATGATCTGGACGAAGAGCATCAGGGGCT
CGCGCCAGCCGAACTGTTCGCCAGGCTCAAGGCGCGCATGCCCGACGGCGAGGATCTCGTCGTGACCCAT
GGCGATGCCTGCTTGCCGAATATCATGGTGGAAAATGGCCGCTTTTCTGGATTCATCGACTGTGGCCGGC
TGGGTGTGGCGGACCGCTATCAGGACATAGCGTTGGCTACCCGTGATATTGCTGAAGAGCTTGGCGGCGA
ATGGGCTGACCGCTTCCTCGTGCTTTACGGTATCGCCGCTCCCGATTCGCAGCGCATCGCCTTCTATCGC
CTTCTTGACGAGTTCTTCTGAGCGGGACTCTGGGGTTCGAAATGACCGACCAAGCGACGCCCAACCTGCC
ATCACGATGGCCGCAATAAAATATCTTTATTTTCATTACATCTGTGTGTTGGTTTTTTGTGTGAATCGAT
AGCGATAAGGATCCTCTTTGCGCTTGCGTTTTCCCTTGTCCAGATAGCCCAGTAGCTGACATTCATCCGG
GGTCAGCACCGTTTCTGCGGACTGGCTTTCTACGTAATGGTTTCTTAGACGTCAGGTGGCACTTTTCGGG
GAAATGTGCGCGGAACCCCTATTTGTTTATTTTTCTAAATACATTCAAATATGTATCCGCTCATGAGACA
ATAACCCTGATAAATGCTTCAATAATATTGAAAAAGGAAGAGTATGAGTATTCAACATTTCCGTGTCGCC
CTTATTCCCTTTTTTGCGGCATTTTGCCTTCCTGTTTTTGCTCACCCAGAAACGCTGGTGAAAGTAAAAG
ATGCTGAAGATCAGTTGGGTGCACGAGTGGGTTACATCGAACTGGATCTCAACAGCGGTAAGATCCTTGA
GAGTTTTCGCCCCGAAGAACGTTTTCCAATGATGAGCACTTTCAAAGTTCTGCTATGTGGCGCGGTATTA
TCCCGTATTGACGCCGGGCAAGAGCAACTCGGTCGCCGCATACACTATTCTCAGAATGACTTGGTTGAGT
ACTCACCAGTCACAGAAAAGCATCTTACGGATGGCATGACAGTAAGAGAATTATGCAGTGCTGCCATAAC
CATGAGTGATAACACTGCGGCCAACTTACTTCTGACAACTATCGGAGGACCGAAGGAGCTAACCGCTTTT
TTGCACAACATGGGGGATCATGTAACTCGCCTTGATCGTTGGGAACCGGAGCTGAATGAAGCCATACCAA
ACGACGAGCGTGACACCACGATGCCTGTAGCAATGGCAACAACGTTGCGCAAACTATTAACTGGCGAACT
ACTTACTCTAGCTTCCCGGCAACAATTAATAGACTGGATGGAGGCGGATAAAGTTGCAGGACCACTTCTG
CGCTCGGCCCTTCCGGCTGGCTGGTTTATTGCTGATAAATCTGGAGCCGGTGAGCGTGGGTCTCGCGGTA
TCATTGCAGCACTGGGGCCAGATGGTAAGCCCTCCCGTATCGTAGTTATCTACACGACGGGGAGTCAGGC
AACTATGGATGAACGAAATAGACAGATCGCTGAGATAGGTGCCTCACTGATTAAGCATTGGTAATTCGAA
ATGACCGACCAAGCGACGCCCAACCGGTATCAGCTCACTCAAAGGCGGTAATACGGTTATCCACAGAATC
AGGGGATAACGCAGGAAAGAACATGTGAGCAAAAGGCCAGCAAAAGGCCAGGAACCGTAAAAAGGCCGCG
TTGCTGGCGTTTTTCCATAGGCTCCGCCCCCCTGACGAGCATCACAAAAATCGACGCTCAAGTCAGAGGT
GGCGAAACCCGACAGGACTATAAAGATACCAGGCGTTTCCCCCTGGAAGCTCCCTCGTGCGCTCTCCTGT
TCCGACCCTGCCGCTTACCGGATACCTGTCCGCCTTTCTCCCTTCGGGAAGCGTGGCGCTTTCTCATAGC
TCACGCTGTAGGTATCTCAGTTCGGTGTAGGTCGTTCGCTCCAAGCTGGGCTGTGTGCACGAACCCCCCG
TTCAGCCCGACCGCTGCGCCTTATCCGGTAACTATCGTCTTGAGTCCAACCCGGTAAGACACGACTTATC
GCCACTGGCAGCAGCCACTGGTAACAGGATTAGCAGAGCGAGGTATGTAGGCGGTGCTACAGAGTTCTTG
AAGTGGTGGCCTAACTACGGCTACACTAGAAGGACAGTATTTGGTATCTGCGCTCTGCTGAAGCCAGTTA
CCTTCGGAAAAAGAGTTGGTAGCTCTTGATCCGGCAAACAAACCACCGCTGGTAGCGGTGGTTTTTTTGT
TTGCAAGCAGCAGATTACGCGCAGAAAAAAAGGATTTCAAGAAGATCCTTTGATCTTTTCTACGGGGTCT
GACGCTCAGTGGAACGAAAACTCACGTTAAGGGATTTTGGTCATGAGATTATCAAAAAGGATCTTCACCT
AGATCCTTTTATAGTCCGGAAATACAGGAACGCACGCTGGATGGCCCTTCGCTGGGATGGTGAAACCATG
AAAAATGGCAGCTTCAGTGGATTAAGTGGGGGTAATGTGGCCTGTACCCTCTGGTTGCATAGGTATTCAT
ACGGTTAAAATTTATCAGGCGCGATTGCGGCAGTTTTTCGGGTGGTTTGTTGCCATTTTTACCTGTCTGC
TGCCGTGATCGCGCTGAACGCGTTTTAGCGGTGCGTACAATTAAGGGATTATGGTAAATCCACTTACTGT
CTGCCCTCGTAGCCATCGAGATAAACCGCAGTACTCCGGCCACGATGCGTCCGGCGTAGAGGATCGAGAT
CT
