>Addgene plasmid #211010 | pHTC-HaloTag_SUZ12:1-739 | depositor partial sequence | sequence record 411500 | Insert sequence
ATGGCGCCTCAGAAGCACGGCGGTGGGGGAGGGGGCGGCTCGGGGCCCAGCGCGGGGTCCGGGGGAGGCG
GCTTCGGGGGTTCGGCGGCGGTGGCGGCGGCGACGGCTTCGGGCGGCAAATCCGGCGGCGGGAGCTGTGG
AGGGGGTGGCAGTTACTCGGCCTCCTCCTCCTCCTCCGCGGCGGCAGCGGCGGGGGCTGCGGTGTTACCG
GTGAAGAAGCCGAAAATGGAGCACGTCCAGGCTGACCACGAGCTTTTCCTCCAGGCCTTTGAGAAGCCAA
CACAGATCTATAGATTTCTTCGAACTCGGAATCTCATAGCACCAATATTTTTGCACAGAACTCTTACTTA
CATGTCTCATCGAAACTCCAGAACAAACATCAAAAGGAAAACATTTAAAGTTGATGATATGTTATCAAAA
GTAGAGAAAATGAAAGGAGAGCAAGAATCTCATAGCTTGTCAGCTCATTTGCAGCTTACGTTTACTGGTT
TCTTCCACAAAAATGATAAGCCATCACCAAACTCAGAAAATGAACAAAATTCTGTTACCCTGGAAGTCCT
GCTTGTGAAAGTTTGCCACAAAAAAAGAAAGGATGTAAGTTGTCCAATAAGGCAAGTTCCCACAGGTAAA
AAGCAGGTGCCTTTGAATCCTGACCTCAATCAAACAAAACCCGGAAATTTCCCGTCCCTTGCAGTTTCCA
GTAATGAATTTGAACCTAGTAACAGCCATATGGTGAAGTCTTACTCGTTGCTATTTAGAGTGACTCGTCC
AGGAAGAAGAGAGTTTAATGGAATGATTAATGGAGAAACCAATGAAAATATTGATGTCAATGAAGAGCTT
CCAGCCAGAAGAAAACGAAATCGTGAGGATGGGGAAAAGACATTTGTTGCACAAATGACAGTATTTGATA
AAAACAGGCGCTTACAGCTTTTAGATGGGGAATATGAAGTAGCCATGCAGGAAATGGAAGAATGTCCAAT
AAGCAAGAAAAGAGCAACATGGGAGACTATTCTTGATGGGAAGAGGCTGCCTCCATTCGAAACATTTTCT
CAGGGACCTACGTTGCAGTTCACTCTTCGTTGGACAGGAGAGACCAATGATAAATCTACGGCTCCTATTG
CCAAACCTCTTGCCACTAGAAATTCAGAGAGTCTCCATCAGGAAAACAAGCCTGGTTCAGTTAAACCTAC
TCAAACTATTGCTGTTAAAGAATCATTGACTACAGATCTACAAACAAGAAAAGAAAAGGATACTCCAAAT
GAAAACCGACAAAAATTAAGAATATTTTATCAGTTTCTCTATAACAACAATACAAGGCAACAAACTGAAG
CAAGAGATGACCTGCATTGCCCTTGGTGTACTCTGAACTGCCGCAAACTTTATAGTTTACTCAAGCATCT
TAAACTCTGCCATAGCAGATTTATCTTCAACTATGTTTATCATCCAAAAGGTGCTAGGATAGATGTTTCT
ATCAATGAGTGTTATGATGGCTCCTATGCAGGAAATCCTCAGGATATTCATCGCCAACCTGGATTTGCTT
TTAGTCGCAACGGACCAGTTAAGAGAACACCTATCACACATATTCTTGTGTGCAGGCCAAAACGAACAAA
AGCAAGCATGTCTGAATTTCTTGAATCTGAAGATGGGGAAGTAGAACAGCAAAGAACATATAGTAGTGGC
CACAATCGTCTGTATTTCCATAGTGATACCTGCTTACCTCTCCGTCCACAAGAAATGGAAGTAGATAGTG
AAGATGAAAAGGATCCTGAATGGCTAAGAGAAAAAACCATTACACAAATTGAAGAGTTTTCTGATGTTAA
TGAAGGAGAGAAAGAAGTGATGAAACTCTGGAATCTCCATGTCATGAAGCATGGGTTTATTGCTGACAAT
CAAATGAATCATGCCTGTATGCTGTTTGTAGAAAATTATGGACAGAAAATAATTAAGAAGAATTTATGTC
GAAACTTCATGCTTCATCTAGTCAGCATGCATGACTTTAATCTTATTAGCATAATGTCAATAGATAAAGC
TGTTACCAAGCTCCGTGAAATGCAGCAAAAATTAGAAAAGGGGGAATCTGCTTCCCCTGCAAACGAAGAA
ATAACTGAAGAACAAAATGGGACAGCAAATGGATTTAGTGAAATTAACTCAAAAGAGAAAGCTTTGGAAA
CAGATAGTGTCTCAGGGGTTTCAAAACAGAGCAAAAAACAAAAACTC
